>Addgene plasmid #138282 | pKEW353_AcrIIA13_truncated | addgene full sequence | sequence record 274376 | Addgene NGS Result
GGACGATATCCCGCAAGAGGCCCGGCAGTACCGGCATAACCAAGCCTATGCCTACAGCATCCAGGGTGAC
GGTGCCGAGGATGACGATGAGCGCATTGTTAGATTTCATACACGGTGCCTGACTGCGTTAGCAATTTAAC
TGTGATAAACTACCGCATTAAAGCTTATCGATGATAAGCTGTCAAACATGAGAATTCTTGAAGACGAAAG
GGCCTCGTGATACGCCTATTTTTATAGGTTAATGTCATGATAATAATGGTTTCTTAGACGTCAGGTGGCA
CTTTTCGGGGAAATGTGCGCGGAACCCCTATTTGTTTATTTTTCTAAATACATTCAAATATGTATCCGCT
CATGAGACAATAACCCTGATAAATGCTTCAATAACATTGAAAAAGGAAGAGTATGAGTATTCAACATTTC
CGTGTCGCCCTTATTCCCTTTTTTGCGGCATTTTGCCTTCCTGTTTTTGCTCACCCAGAAACGCTGGTGA
AAGTAAAAGATGCTGAAGATCAGTTGGGTGCACGAGTGGGTTACATCGAACTGGATCTCAACAGCGGTAA
GATCCTTGAGAGTTTTCGCCCCGAAGAACGTTTTCCAATGATGAGCACTTTTAAAGTTCTGCTATGTGGC
GCGGTATTATCCCGTGTTGACGCCGGGCAAGAGCAACTCGGTCGCCGCATACACTATTCTCAGAATGACT
TGGTTGAGTACTCACCAGTCACAGAAAAGCATCTTACGGATGGCATGACAGTAAGAGAATTATGCAGTGC
TGCCATAACCATGAGTGATAACACTGCGGCCAACTTACTTCTGACAACGATCGGAGGACCGAAGGAGCTA
ACCGCTTTTTTGCACAACATGGGGGATCATGTAACTCGCCTTGATCGTTGGGAACCGGAGCTGAATGAAG
CCATACCAAACGACGAGCGTGACACCACGATGCCTGCAGCAATGGCAACAACGTTGCGCAAACTATTAAC
TGGCGAACTACTTACTCTAGCTTCCCGGCAACAATTAATAGACTGGATGGAGGCGGATAAAGTTGCAGGA
CCACTTCTGCGCTCGGCCCTTCCGGCTGGCTGGTTTATTGCTGATAAATCTGGAGCCGGTGAGCGTGGGT
CTCGCGGTATCATTGCAGCACTGGGGCCAGATGGTAAGCCCTCCCGTATCGTAGTTATCTACACGACGGG
GAGTCAGGCAACTATGGATGAACGAAATAGACAGATCGCTGAGATAGGTGCCTCACTGATTAAGCATTGG
TAACTGTCAGACCAAGTTTACTCATATATACTTTAGATTGATTTAAAACTTCATTTTTAATTTAAAAGGA
TCTAGGTGAAGATCCTTTTTGATAATCTCATGACCAAAATCCCTTAACGTGAGTTTTCGTTCCACTGAGC
GTCAGACCCCGTAGAAAAGATCAAAGGATCTTCTTGAGATCCTTTTTTTCTGCGCGTAATCTGCTGCTTG
CAAACAAAAAAACCACCGCTACCAGCGGTGGTTTGTTTGCCGGATCAAGAGCTACCAACTCTTTTTCCGA
AGGTAACTGGCTTCAGCAGAGCGCAGATACCAAATACTGTCCTTCTAGTGTAGCCGTAGTTAGGCCACCA
CTTCAAGAACTCTGTAGCACCGCCTACATACCTCGCTCTGCTAATCCTGTTACCAGTGGCTGCTGCCAGT
GGCGATAAGTCGTGTCTTACCGGGTTGGACTCAAGACGATAGTTACCGGATAAGGCGCAGCGGTCGGGCT
GAACGGGGGGTTCGTGCACACAGCCCAGCTTGGAGCGAACGACCTACACCGAACTGAGATACCTACAGCG
TGAGCTATGAGAAAGCGCCACGCTTCCCGAAGGGAGAAAGGCGGACAGGTATCCGGTAAGCGGCAGGGTC
GGAACAGGAGAGCGCACGAGGGAGCTTCCAGGGGGAAACGCCTGGTATCTTTATAGTCCTGTCGGGTTTC
GCCACCTCTGACTTGAGCGTCGATTTTTGTGATGCTCGTCAGGGGGGCGGAGCCTATGGAAAAACGCCAG
CAACGCGGCCTTTTTACGGTTCCTGGCCTTTTGCTGGCCTTTTGCTCACATGTTCTTTCCTGCGTTATCC
CCTGATTCTGTGGATAACCGTATTACCGCCTTTGAGTGAGCTGATACCGCTCGCCGCAGCCGAACGACCG
AGCGCAGCGAGTCAGTGAGCGAGGAAGCGGAAGAGCGCCTGATGCGGTATTTTCTCCTTACGCATCTGTG
CGGTATTTCACACCGCAATGGTGCACTCTCAGTACAATCTGCTCTGATGCCGCATAGTTAAGCCAGTATA
CACTCCGCTATCGCTACGTGACTGGGTCATGGCTGCGCCCCGACACCCGCCAACACCCGCTGACGCGCCC
TGACGGGCTTGTCTGCTCCCGGCATCCGCTTACAGACAAGCTGTGACCGTCTCCGGGAGCTGCATGTGTC
AGAGGTTTTCACCGTCATCACCGAAACGCGCGAGGCAGCTGCGGTAAAGCTCATCAGCGTGGTCGTGAAG
CGATTCACAGATGTCTGCCTGTTCATCCGCGTCCAGCTCGTTGAGTTTCTCCAGAAGCGTTAATGTCTGG
CTTCTGATAAAGCGGGCCATGTTAAGGGCGGTTTTTTCCTGTTTGGTCACTGATGCCTCCGTGTAAGGGG
GATTTCTGTTCATGGGGGTAATGATACCGATGAAACGAGAGAGGATGCTCACGATACGGGTTACTGATGA
TGAACATGCCCGGTTACTGGAACGTTGTGAGGGTAAACAACTGGCGGTATGGATGCGGCGGGACCAGAGA
AAAATCACTCAGGGTCAATGCCAGCGCTTCGTTAATACAGATGTAGGTGTTCCACAGGGTAGCCAGCAGC
ATCCTGCGATGCAGATCCGGAACATAATGGTGCAGGGCGCTGACTTCCGAGTTTCCAGACTTTACGAAAC
ACGGAAACCGAAGACCATTCATGTTGTTGCTCAGGTCGCAGACGTTTTGCAGCAGCAGTCGCTTCACGTT
CGCTCGCGTATCGGTGATTCATTCTGCTAACCAGTAAGGCAACCCCGCCAGCCTAGCCGGGTCCTCAACG
ACAGGAGCACGATCATGCGCACCCGTGGCCAGGACCCAACGCTGCCCGAGATGCGCCGCGTGCGGCTGCT
GGAGATGGCGGACGCGATGGATATGTTCTGCCAAGGGTTGGTTTGCGCATTCACAGTTCTCCGCAAGAAT
TGATTGGCTCCAATTCTTGGAGTGGTGAATCCGTTAGCGAGGTGCCGCCGGCTTCCATTCAGGTCGAGGT
GGCCCGGCTCCATGCACCGCGACGCAACGCGGGGAGGCAGACAAGGTATAGGGCGGCGCCTACAATCCAT
GCCAACCCGTTCCATGTGCTCGCCGAGGCGGCATAAATCGCCGTGACGATCAGCGGTCCAATGATCGAAG
TTAGGCTGGTAAGAGCCGCGAGCGATCCTTGAAGCTGTCCCTGATGGTCGTCATCTACCTGCCTGGACAG
CATGGCCTGCAACGCGGGCATCCCGATGCCGCCGGAAGCGAGAAGAATCATAATGGGGAAGGCCATCCAG
CCTCGCGTCGCGAACGCCAGCAAGACGTAGCCCAGCGCGTCGGCCGCCATGCCGGCGATAATGGCCTGCT
TCTCGCCGAAACGTTTGGTGGCGGGACCAGTGACGAAGGCTTGAGCGAGGGCGTGCAAGATTCCGAATAC
CGCAAGCGACAGGCCGATCATCGTCGCGCTCCAGCGAAAGCGGTCCTCGCCGAAAATGACCCAGAGCGCT
GCCGGCACCTGTCCTACGAGTTGCATGATAAAGAAGACAGTCATAAGTGCGGCGACGATAGTCATGCCCC
GCGCCCACCGGAAGGAGCTGACTGGGTTGAAGGCTCTCAAGGGCATCGGTCGACGCTCTCCCTTATGCGA
CTCCTGCATTAGGAAGCAGCCCAGTAGTAGGTTGAGGCCGTTGAGCACCGCCGCCGCAAGGAATGGTGCA
TGCAAGGAGATGGCGCCCAACAGTCCCCCGGCCACGGGGCCTGCCACCATACCCACGCCGAAACAAGCGC
TCATGAGCCCGAAGTGGCGAGCCCGATCTTCCCCATCGGTGATGTCGGCGATATAGGCGCCAGCAACCGC
ACCTGTGGCGCCGGTGATGCCGGCCACGATGCGTCCGGCGTAGAGGATCGAGATCTCGATCCCGCGAAAT
TAATACGACTCACTATAGGGAGACCACAACGGTTTCCCTCTAGTGCCGGCTCCGGAGAGCTCTTTAATTA
AGCGGCCGCCCTGCAGGACTCGAGTTCTAGAAATAATTTTGTTTAACTTTAAGAAGGAGATATACATATG
AAATCTTCTCACCATCACCATCACCATCACCATCACCATGGTTCTTCTATGAAAATCGAAGAAGGTAAAC
TGGTAATCTGGATTAACGGCGATAAAGGCTATAACGGTCTCGCTGAAGTCGGTAAGAAATTCGAGAAAGA
TACCGGAATTAAAGTCACCGTTGAGCATCCGGATAAACTGGAAGAGAAATTCCCACAGGTTGCGGCAACT
GGCGATGGCCCTGACATTATCTTCTGGGCACACGACCGCTTTGGTGGCTACGCTCAATCTGGCCTGTTGG
CTGAAATCACCCCGGACAAAGCGTTCCAGGACAAGCTGTATCCGTTTACCTGGGATGCCGTACGTTACAA
CGGCAAGCTGATTGCTTACCCGATCGCTGTTGAAGCGTTATCGCTGATTTATAACAAAGATCTGCTGCCG
AACCCGCCAAAAACCTGGGAAGAGATCCCGGCGCTGGATAAAGAACTGAAAGCGAAAGGTAAGAGCGCGC
TGATGTTCAACCTGCAAGAACCGTACTTCACCTGGCCGCTGATTGCTGCTGACGGGGGTTATGCGTTCAA
GTATGAAAACGGCAAGTACGACATTAAAGACGTGGGCGTGGATAACGCTGGCGCGAAAGCGGGTCTGACC
TTCCTGGTTGACCTGATTAAAAACAAACACATGAATGCAGACACCGATTACTCCATCGCAGAAGCTGCCT
TTAATAAAGGCGAAACAGCGATGACCATCAACGGCCCGTGGGCATGGTCCAACATCGACACCAGCAAAGT
GAATTATGGTGTAACGGTACTGCCGACCTTCAAGGGTCAACCATCCAAACCGTTCGTTGGCGTGCTGAGC
GCAGGTATTAACGCCGCCAGTCCGAACAAAGAGCTGGCAAAAGAGTTCCTCGAAAACTATCTGCTGACTG
ATGAAGGTCTGGAAGCGGTTAATAAAGACAAACCGCTGGGTGCCGTAGCGCTGAAGTCTTACGAGGAAGA
GTTGGCGAAAGATCCACGTATTGCCGCCACTATGGAAAACGCCCAGAAAGGTGAAATCATGCCGAACATC
CCGCAGATGTCCGCTTTCTGGTATGCCGTGCGTACTGCGGTGATCAACGCCGCCAGCGGTCGTCAGACTG
TCGATGAAGCCCTGAAAGACGCGCAGACTAATTCGAGCTCGAACAACAACAACAATAACAATAACAACAA
CCTCGGGATCGAGGAAAACCTGTACTTCCAATCCAATGCAATGAATAAATCAATCGAAATTAAAGACCAA
AATAACATAGTATTAATTGACAGTTTAGGACAATTCTTTACTGACATTGAGAACGACAATAACGGTCGTT
ACAACATTGACTATGTTTTGTTGAATGAAGTGGAACATGACAATGGCAACACGTATTATGAAGTGGGAAT
GTACAGAACCGAAGAGGTTCCTTTCAGTGATAAAGTTACTCAAGATAATGTTGAATTGCTAGAAGATAAA
TGGCTTCAAATAGATCAACAAGGAGAAAGTTATGTTGAAAGTATCTTTTTCGAAAACGAAGAAGATGCGA
GAGAGTATATCAAATTAGTTCTGAAAGGTCACGAAACTTTTGAAGAAACTGCAAAAGCAATCGGCGTGAT
TAAATAAATATTGGAAGTGGATAACGGATCCGCGATCGCGGCGCGCCACCTGGTGGCCGGCCGGTACCAC
GCGTGCGCGCTGATCCGGCTGCTAACAAAGCCCGAAAGGAAGCTGAGTTGGCTGCTGCCACCGCTGAGCA
ATAACTAGCATAACCCCTTGGGGCCTCTAAACGGGTCTTGAGGGGTTTTTTGCTGAAAGGAGGAACTATA
TCCGGATATCCACAGGACGGGTGTGGTCGCCATGATCGCGTAGTCGATAGTGGCTCCAAGTAGCGAAGCG
AGCAGGACTGGGCGGCGGCCAAAGCGGTCGGACAGTGCTCCGAGAACGGGTGCGCATAGAAATTGCATCA
ACGCATATAGCGCTAGCAGCACGCCATAGTGACTGGCGATGCTGTCGGAAT
Features (pLannotate 1.2.2; 16 found; start..end, strand, type, name):
    157..185     -  promoter       tet promoter: E. coli promoter for tetracycline efflux protein gene
    298..402     +  promoter       AmpR promoter: bla
    403..1263    +  CDS            AmpR: β-lactamase; bla; confers resistance to ampicillin, carbenicillin, and related antibiotics
   1434..2022    +  rep_origin     ori: high-copy-number ColE1/pMB1/pBR322/pUC origin of replication
   2208..2347    -  misc_feature   bom: basis of mobility region from pBR322
   2449..2640    -  CDS            rop: Rop protein, which maintains plasmids at low copy number; rop
   2657..3037    +  CDS            YPB1_ECOLX: Protein predicted: Swiss-Prot protein existence level 4. From Escherichia coli.
   3279..4179    -  CDS            TcR (fragment): tetracycline efflux protein; tet; confers resistance to tetracycline
   4201..4219    +  promoter       T7 promoter: promoter for bacteriophage T7 RNA polymerase
   4308..4330    +  RBS            RBS: efficient ribosome binding site from bacteriophage T7 gene 10 (Olins and Rangwala, 1989)
   4350..4379    +  CDS            10xHis: 10xHis affinity tag
   4389..5489    +  CDS            MBP: maltose binding protein from E. coli; malE (mutated); This version of the gene does not encode a signal sequence, so MBP will remain in the cytosol.
   5544..5560    +  CDS            TEV site (fragment): tobacco etch virus (TEV) protease recognition and cleavage site
   6038..6087    +  CDS            SET1 (fragment): solubility-enhancement tag derived from T7 phage gene 10B
   6095..6142    +  terminator     T7 terminator: transcription terminator for bacteriophage T7 RNA polymerase
   6168..109     -  CDS            TcR (fragment) (across the origin): tetracycline efflux protein; tet; confers resistance to tetracycline
