[The description below was written by a language model from this plasmid's Addgene catalogue record and pLannotate feature annotations shown in this document.]
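Description:
pKEW353_AcrIIA13_truncated is a pET-family bacterial expression plasmid of about 6.35 kb, built to produce a truncated form of the anti-CRISPR protein AcrIIA13 from Staphylococcus schleiferi. It is maintained in E. coli under ampicillin selection through a β-lactamase gene driven by its own promoter. Replication depends on a ColE1/pMB1-type origin. The backbone retains pBR322-derived elements, including the bom mobilisation region and the rop gene. The catalogue lists the plasmid as high copy, although Rop normally moderates copy number. The tetracycline resistance gene survives only as disrupted fragments flanking the expression cassette, along with its promoter, so it should not be regarded as a functional marker.

The expression cassette runs from a T7 promoter and a phage T7 gene 10 ribosome binding site to a T7 terminator, so transcription requires a host that supplies T7 RNA polymerase. No lac operator or lacI gene is annotated. The open reading frame begins with a 10xHis affinity tag, followed by a signal-sequence-free maltose binding protein that remains cytosolic, and then a TEV protease site that is detected only as a partial match. The AcrIIA13 coding sequence was not annotated by the automated tool. It presumably lies in the unannotated stretch between the TEV site and the terminator region, where a short gene 10-derived fragment is also called. This layout supports soluble expression, affinity purification through the His and MBP tags, and protease removal of the fusion partner. The purified truncated protein would suit biochemical study of Cas9 inhibition, although the record does not state which part of AcrIIA13 was removed.
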