Addgene plasmid #138282: pKEW353_AcrIIA13_truncated
Purpose: Expression of truncated AcrIIA13 protein
Depositing lab: Jennifer Doudna. Depositing organization: University of California, Berkeley. Publication: Potent CRISPR-Cas9 inhibitors from Staphylococcus genomes. Watters KE, Shivram H, Fellmann C, Lew RJ, McMahon B, Doudna JA. Proc Natl Acad Sci U S A. 2020 Mar 10. pii: 1917668117. doi: 10.1073/pnas.1917668117. PubMed 32156733.
Backbone
  Vector backbone: pET
  Total vector size (bp): 6354
  Vector type: Bacterial Expression, CRISPR
Growth in bacteria
  Bacterial resistance: Ampicillin, 100 μg/mL
  Growth temperature: 37°C
  Growth strain: DH5alpha
  Copy number: High Copy
Gene/Insert
  Gene/Insert name: truncated AcrIIA13
  Species: Staphylococcus schleiferi
  GenBank ID: WP_050337628.1
  Tag / fusion protein: MBP (N terminal on insert)
Terms and licenses: Academic/Nonprofit Terms; Industry Terms: Not Available to Industry
How to cite: pKEW353_AcrIIA13_truncated was a gift from Jennifer Doudna (Addgene plasmid # 138282 ; http://n2t.net/addgene:138282 ; RRID:Addgene_138282)
